Addgene plasmid #228821: pCSCG-Fc-pST3Gal1 Dead
Purpose: Expresses Fc-fusion pST3Gal1 Dead (Q108A/Y233A/Y269F) in mammalian cells
Depositing lab: Sriram Neelamegham. Depositing organization: University at Buffalo (SUNY Buffalo). Publication: Engineering glycosyltransferases into glycan binding proteins using a mammalian surface display platform. Hombu R, Beatty LE, Tomaszewski J, Park S, Neelamegham S. Nat Commun. 2025 Jul 18;16(1):6637. doi: 10.1038/s41467-025-62018-z. PubMed 40681527.
Backbone
  Vector backbone: pCSCG
  Backbone size w/o insert (bp): 7772
  Total vector size (bp): 9503
  Vector type: Mammalian Expression, Lentiviral
Growth in bacteria
  Bacterial resistance: Ampicillin, 100 μg/mL
  Growth temperature: 37°C
  Growth strain: NEB Stable
  Copy number: High Copy
Gene/Insert
  Gene/Insert name: Fc-pST3Gal1 Dead
  Species: H. sapiens (human); pig
  Insert size (bp): 1731
  Mutation: amino acids 1-59 of pST3Gal1 were deleted and Q108A/Y233A/Y269F are introduced in pST3Gal1
  Promoter: CMV
  Tag / fusion protein: human IgG1 Fc region (N terminal on insert); 6His tag (N terminal on insert)
  Cloning method: Gibson Cloning
  Sequencing primers: 5′ CGCAAATGGGCGGTAGGCGTG; 3′ CAGCATTGGTAGCTGCTGTA
Resource information
  A portion of this plasmid was derived from a plasmid made by: Sriram Neelamegham (Addgene #228819)
Terms and licenses: Academic/Nonprofit Terms; Industry Terms: Not Available to Industry
Depositor comments: Insert size includes N-terminal Fc portion. Fc-pST3Gal1 Dead neither shows binding to glycosylated epitopes nor have enzymatic activity. Please visit https://doi.org/10.21203/rs.3.rs-5004188/v1 for the preprint.
How to cite: pCSCG-Fc-pST3Gal1 Dead was a gift from Sriram Neelamegham (Addgene plasmid # 228821 ; http://n2t.net/addgene:228821 ; RRID:Addgene_228821)
