[The description below was written by a language model from this plasmid's Addgene catalogue record and pLannotate feature annotations shown in this document.]
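Description:
pCSCG-Fc-pST3Gal1 Dead is a lentiviral transfer and mammalian expression plasmid of about 9.5 kb, built on the pCSCG backbone. It is propagated in E. coli through a high-copy ColE1/pUC-type origin with ampicillin selection (AmpR under its own bla promoter), and it also carries an f1 origin. Outside the viral region, the feature table shows an SV40 promoter/EM7 promoter driving BleoR with an SV40 poly(A) signal, which would allow Zeocin-type selection in mammalian or bacterial cells. The viral genome is transcribed from a CMV enhancer/promoter fused to a truncated HIV-1 5' LTR. This is followed by the Ψ packaging signal, a gag fragment and the Rev response element. A second truncated LTR annotation and a bGH poly(A) signal close the cassette. This is the usual arrangement for packaging the RNA into particles when helper functions are supplied in trans.

The payload sits between the LTRs under an internal CMV enhancer/promoter. It encodes an N-terminally 6His-tagged human IgG1 Fc region fused to porcine ST3Gal1, a beta-galactoside alpha2-3 sialyltransferase that acts on core 1 O-glycans. The first 59 residues of the enzyme are deleted, and the substitutions Q108A, Y233A and Y269F are introduced. The annotation also detects a short human SELPLG (PSGL-1) fragment just upstream of the Fc and a partial TEV site match downstream of the enzyme, but the record does not explain the role of either. According to the depositor, this "Dead" variant has no catalytic activity and does not bind glycosylated epitopes. That suggests use as a negative control alongside related Fc-fused constructs from a study on engineering glycosyltransferases into glycan-binding proteins. Part of the plasmid was derived from another construct from the same lab.
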