Features (pLannotate 1.2.2; 32 found; start..end, strand, type, name):
     28..80      -  misc_feature   bom (fragment): basis of mobility region from pBR322
    235..614     +  enhancer       CMV enhancer: human cytomegalovirus immediate early enhancer
    615..814     +  promoter       CMV promoter: human cytomegalovirus (CMV) immediate early promoter
    832..1012    +  LTR            5' LTR (truncated): truncated 5' long terminal repeat (LTR) from HIV-1
   1059..1184    +  misc_feature   HIV-1 Ψ: packaging signal of human immunodeficiency virus type 1
   1168..1531    +  CDS            HIV-1 gag (fragment): gag protein from human immunodeficiency virus 1; gag
   1677..1910    +  misc_feature   RRE: The Rev response element (RRE) of HIV-1 allows for Rev-dependent mRNA export from the nucleus to the cytoplasm.
   2287..2388    +  CDS            Rev (fragment): human immunodeficiency virus 1 (HIV-1) Rev protein; rev; enhances nuclear export of unspliced and incompletely spliced viral mRNAs
   2463..2766    +  enhancer       CMV enhancer: human cytomegalovirus immediate early enhancer
   2767..2970    +  promoter       CMV promoter: human cytomegalovirus (CMV) immediate early promoter
   3083..3099    +  CDS            capTEV™ (fragment): composite tag for in vivo biotinylation, TEV protease cleavage, and 6xHis tagging
   3098..3178    +  CDS            SELPLG (fragment): SELPL_HUMAN - Experimental evidence at protein level: Swiss-Prot protein existence level 1. (Microbial infection) Acts as a receptor for enterovirus 71. From Homo sapiens (Human).
   3176..3841    +  CDS            IGHG1 (fragment): IGHG1_HUMAN - Experimental evidence at protein level: Swiss-Prot protein existence level 1. Constant region of immunoglobulin heavy chains. Immunoglobulins, also known as antibodies, are membrane-bound or secreted glycoproteins produced by B lymphocytes. In the recognition phase of humoral immunity, the membrane-bound immunoglobulins serve as receptors which, upon binding of a specific antigen, trigger the clonal expansion and differentiation of B lymphocytes into immunoglobulins- secreting plasma cells. Secreted immunoglobulins mediate the effector phase of humoral immunity, which results in
   3887..4738    +  CDS            ST3GAL1 (fragment): SIA4A_PIG - Also known as SIAT4A. Experimental evidence at protein level: Swiss-Prot protein existence level 1. A beta-galactoside alpha2-3 sialyltransferase involved in terminal sialylation of glycoproteins and glycolipids (PubMed:19820709, PubMed:8288606). Catalyzes the transfer of sialic acid (N-acetyl- neuraminic acid; Neu5Ac) from the nucleotide sugar donor CMP-Neu5Ac onto acceptor Galbeta-(1->3)-GalNAc-terminated glycoconjugates through an alpha2-3 linkage (PubMed:19820709, PubMed:8288606). Adds sialic acid to the core 1 O-glycan, Galbeta-(1->3)-GalNAc-O-Ser/Thr, which is a major structu
   4753..4771    +  CDS            TEV site (fragment): tobacco etch virus (TEV) protease recognition and cleavage site
   4788..5297    +  CDS            nef (fragment): NEF_HV1LA - Experimental evidence at protein level: Swiss-Prot protein existence level 1. Extracellular Nef protein targets CD4(+) T-lymphocytes for apoptosis by interacting with CXCR4 surface receptors. From Human immunodeficiency virus type 1 group M subtype B (isolate Lai) (HIV-1).
   5304..5484    +  LTR            5' LTR (truncated): truncated 5' long terminal repeat (LTR) from HIV-1
   5516..5740    +  polyA_signal   bGH poly(A) signal: bovine growth hormone polyadenylation signal
   5744..5765    +  promoter       SV40 promoter (fragment): SV40 enhancer and early promoter
   5786..6214    +  rep_origin     f1 ori (sequence partly withheld): f1 bacteriophage origin of replication; arrow indicates direction of (+) strand synthesis
   6228..6557    +  promoter       SV40 promoter: SV40 enhancer and early promoter
   6605..6652    +  promoter       EM7 promoter: synthetic bacterial promoter&nbsp
   6671..7045    +  CDS            BleoR: antibiotic-binding protein; Sh ble from Streptoalloteichus hindustanus; confers resistance to bleomycin, phleomycin, and Zeocin™
   7055..7180    +  CDS            ble (fragment): BLE_KLEPN - Experimental evidence at protein level: Swiss-Prot protein existence level 1. Binding protein with a strong affinity to the bleomycin family of antibiotics. Binds to CL990; an antimitotic-antibiotic compound. From Klebsiella pneumoniae.
   7175..7296    +  polyA_signal   SV40 poly(A) signal: SV40 polyadenylation signal
   7369..7385    -  protein_bind   lac operator: The lac repressor binds to the lac operator to inhibit transcription in E. coli. This inhibition can be relieved by adding lactose or isopropyl-β-D-thiogalactopyranoside (IPTG). lac repressor encoded by lacI
   7393..7423    -  promoter       lac promoter: promoter for the E. coli lac operon
   7438..7459    -  protein_bind   CAP binding site: CAP binding activates transcription in the presence of cAMP. E. coli catabolite activator protein
   7472..7564    -  CDS            lacI (fragment): lac repressor; lacI; The lac repressor binds to the lac operator to inhibit transcription in E. coli. This inhibition can be relieved by adding lactose or isopropyl-β-D-thiogalactopyranoside (IPTG).
   7747..8335    -  rep_origin     ori: high-copy-number ColE1/pMB1/pBR322/pUC origin of replication
   8506..9366    -  CDS            AmpR: β-lactamase; bla; confers resistance to ampicillin, carbenicillin, and related antibiotics
   9367..9471    -  promoter       AmpR promoter: bla
>Addgene plasmid #228821 | pCSCG-Fc-pST3Gal1 Dead | addgene full sequence | sequence record 483021 | Addgene NGS Result
GACGGATCGGGAGATCTCCCGATCCCCTATGGTGCACTCTCAGTACAATCTGCTCTGATGCCGCATAGTT
AAGCCAGTATCTGCTCCCTGCTTGTGTGTTGGAGGTCGCTGAGTAGTGCGCGAGCAAAATTTAAGCTACA
ACAAGGCAAGGCTTGACCGACAATTGCATGAAGAATCTGCTTAGGGTTAGGCGTTTTGCGCTGCTTCGCG
ATGTACGGGCCAGATATACGCGTTGACATTGATTATTGACTAGTTATTAATAGTAATCAATTACGGGGTC
ATTAGTTCATAGCCCATATATGGAGTTCCGCGTTACATAACTTACGGTAAATGGCCCGCCTGGCTGACCG
CCCAACGACCCCCGCCCATTGACGTCAATAATGACGTATGTTCCCATAGTAACGCCAATAGGGACTTTCC
ATTGACGTCAATGGGTGGAGTATTTACGGTAAACTGCCCACTTGGCAGTACATCAAGTGTATCATATGCC
AAGTACGCCCCCTATTGACGTCAATGACGGTAAATGGCCCGCCTGGCATTATGCCCAGTACATGACCTTA
TGGGACTTTCCTACTTGGCAGTACATCTACGTATTAGTCATCGCTATTACCATGGTGATGCGGTTTTGGC
AGTACATCAATGGGCGTGGATAGCGGTTTGACTCACGGGGATTTCCAAGTCTCCACCCCATTGACGTCAA
TGGGAGTTTGTTTTGGCACCAAAATCAACGGGACTTTCCAAAATGTCGTAACAACTCCGCCCCATTGACG
CAAATGGGCGGTAGGCGTGTACGGTGGGAGGTCTATATAAGCAGCGCGTTTTGCCTGTACTGGGTCTCTC
TGGTTAGACCAGATCTGAGCCTGGGAGCTCTCTGGCTAACTAGGGAACCCACTGCTTAAGCCTCAATAAA
GCTTGCCTTGAGTGCTTCAAGTAGTGTGTGCCCGTCTGTTGTGTGACTCTGGTAACTAGAGATCCCTCAG
ACCCTTTTAGTCAGTGTGGAAAATCTCTAGCAGTGGCGCCCGAACAGGGACTTGAAAGCGAAAGGGAAAC
CAGAGGAGCTCTCTCGACGCAGGACTCGGCTTGCTGAAGCGCGCACGGCAAGAGGCGAGGGGCGGCGACT
GGTGAGTACGCCAAAAATTTTGACTAGCGGAGGCTAGAAGGAGAGAGATGGGTGCGAGAGCGTCAGTATT
AAGCGGGGGAGAATTAGATCGCGATGGGAAAAAATTCGGTTAAGGCCAGGGGGAAAGAAAAAATATAAAT
TAAAACATATAGTATGGGCAAGCAGGGAGCTAGAACGATTCGCAGTTAATCCTGGCCTGTTAGAAACATC
AGAAGGCTGTAGACAAATACTGGGACAGCTACAACCATCCCTTCAGACAGGATCAGAAGAACTTAGATCA
TTATATAATACAGTAGCAACCCTCTATTGTGTGCATCAAAGGATAGAGATAAAAGACACCAAGGAAGCTT
TAGACAAGATAGAGGAAGAGCAAAACAAAAGTAAGACCACCGCACAGCAAGCGGCCGCTGATCTTCAGAC
CTGGAGGAGGAGATATGAGGGACAATTGGAGAAGTGAATTATATAAATATAAAGTAGTAAAAATTGAACC
ATTAGGAGTAGCACCCACCAAGGCAAAGAGAAGAGTGGTGCAGAGAGAAAAAAGAGCAGTGGGAATAGGA
GCTTTGTTCCTTGGGTTCTTGGGAGCAGCAGGAAGCACTATGGGCGCAGCGTCAATGACGCTGACGGTAC
AGGCCAGACAATTATTGTCTGGTATAGTGCAGCAGCAGAACAATTTGCTGAGGGCTATTGAGGCGCAACA
GCATCTGTTGCAACTCACAGTCTGGGGCATCAAGCAGCTCCAGGCAAGAATCCTGGCTGTGGAAAGATAC
CTAAAGGATCAACAGCTCCTGGGGATTTGGGGTTGCTCTGGAAAACTCATTTGCACCACTGCTGTGCCTT
GGAATGCTAGTTGGAGTAATAAATCTCTGGAACAGATTTGGAATCACACGACCTGGATGGAGTGGGACAG
AGAAATTAACAATTACACAAGCTTAATACACTCCTTAATTGAAGAATCGCAAAACCAGCAAGAAAAGAAT
GAACAAGAATTATTGGAATTAGATAAATGGGCAAGTTTGTGGAATTGGTTTAACATAACAAATTGGCTGT
GGTATATAAAATTATTCATAATGATAGTAGGAGGCTTGGTAGGTTTAAGAATAGTTTTTGCTGTACTTTC
TATAGTGAATAGAGTTAGGCAGGGATATTCACCATTATCGTTTCAGACCCACCTCCCAACCCCGAGGGGA
CCCGACAGGCCCGAAGGAATAGAAGAAGAAGGTGGAGAGAGAGACAGAGACAGATCCATTCGATTAGTGA
ACGGATCCCCCGGGCTGCAGGAATTCGATTAATAGTAATCAATTACGGGGTCATTAGTTCATAGCCCATA
TATGGAGTTCCGCGTTACATAACTTACGGTAAATGGCCCGCCTGGCTGACCGCCCAACGACCCCCGCCCA
TTGACGTCAATAATGACGTATGTTCCCATAGTAACGCCAATAGGGACTTTCCATTGACGTCAATGGGTGG
AGTATTTACGGTAAACTGCCCACTTGGCAGTACATCAAGTGTATCATATGCCAAGTACGCCCCCTATTGA
CGTCAATGACGGTAAATGGCCCGCCTGGCATTATGCCCAGTACATGACCTTATGGGACTTTCCTACTTGG
CAGTACATCTACGTATTAGTCATCGCTATTACCATGGTGATGCGGTTTTGGCAGTACATCAATGGGCGTG
GATAGCGGTTTGACTCACGGGGATTTCCAAGTCTCCACCCCATTGACGTCAATGGGAGTTTGTTTTGGCA
CCAAAATCAACGGGACTTTCCAAAATGTCGTAACAACTCCGCCCCATTGACGCAAATGGGCGGTAGGCGT
GTACGGTGGGAGGTCTATATAAGCAGAGCTGGTTTAGTGAACCGTCAGATCCGCTAGCGCCGCCACCATG
ATTCCTGCCAGATTTGCCGGGGTGCTGCTTGCTCTGGCCCTCATTTTGCCAGGGACCCTTTGTACCGGTC
ACCATCATCATCATCATCAGGCCACCGAATATGAGTACCTAGATTATGATTTCCTGCCAGAAACGGAGCC
TCCACGACCTATGATGGATGACGATGACAAATCTAGAACATGCCCACCGTGCCCAGCACCTGAACTCGCG
GGGGCACCGTCAGTCTTCCTCTTCCCCCCAAAACCCAAGGACACCCTCATGATCTCCCGGACCCCTGAGG
TCACATGCGTGGTGGTGGACGTGAGCCACGAAGACCCTGAGGTCAAGTTCAACTGGTACGTGGACGGCGT
GGAGGTGCATAATGCCAAGACAAAGCCGCGGGAGGAGCAGTACAACAGCACGTACCGTGTGGTCAGCGTC
CTCACCGTCCTGCACCAGGACTGGCTGAATGGCAAGGAGTACAAGTGCAAGGTCTCCAACAAAGCCCTCC
CAGCCCCCATCGAGAAAACCATCTCCAAAGCCAAAGGGCAGCCCCGAGAACCACAGGTGTACACCCTGCC
CCCATCCCGGGATGAGCTGACCAAGAACCAGGTCAGCCTGACCTGCCTGGTCAAAGGCTTCTATCCCAGC
GACATCGCCGTGGAGTGGGAGAGCAATGGGCAGCCGGAGAACAACTACAAGACCACGCCTCCCGTGCTGG
ACTCCGACGGCTCCTTCTTCCTCTACAGCAAGCTCACCGTGGACAAGAGCAGGTGGCAGCAGGGGAACGT
CTTCTCATGCTCCGTGATGCATGAGGCTCTGCACAACCACTACACGCAGAAGAGCCTCTCCCTGTCTCCG
GGTAAAGGTAGCGGCTCTGGTAGCGGTTCCGGCTCTCGCCCGTGCACCTGTACCCGCTGCATCGAGGAGC
AGCGCGTTAGCGCGTGGTTTGATGAACGTTTCAATCGCAGCATGCAGCCGCTGTTAACCGCGAAAAATGC
GCATCTGGAAGAAGATACCTATAAATGGTGGTTACGCCTGGCGCGTGAGAAACAGCCAAACAACCTGAAT
GATACGATCCGCGAGCTCTTCCAAGTGGTGCCGGGCAACGTTGATCCGCTGCTGGAAAAACGCTTAGTGT
CTTGTCGCCGCTGCGCCGTGGTGGGCAACTCTGGTAACCTGAAAGAAAGCTACTATGGCCCGCAGATTGA
CAGCCATGACTTCGTTCTGCGTATGAACAAAGCGCCGACCGAAGGTTTTGAGGCGGATGTTGGTAGCAAA
ACCACGCATCATTTTGTTTATCCGGAAAGCTTCCGTGAATTAGCGCAAGAAGTGAGCATGATTCTGGTAC
CGTTTAAAACGACCGATCTGGAATGGGTGATTTCTGCCACGACCACGGGCCGTATTTCTCATACGGCGGT
TCCGGTGCCGGCGAAAATCAAAGTGAAGAAAGAAAAAATTCTGATCTATCACCCGGCGTTTATTAAATAT
GTGTTTGATCGCTGGCTGCAGGGCCACGGTCGTTTTCCGTCTACGGGCATCCTGAGCGTGATTTTTAGCC
TGCATATTTGTGACGAGGTCGACCTGTACGGTTTTGGCGCCGATTCTAAAGGTAACTGGCACCATTATTG
GGAAAACAATCCATCTGCGGGTGCGTTTCGCAAGACCGGCGTTCATGATGGTGATTTCGAGTCTAATGTT
ACCACCATCCTGGCGAGCATTAACAAAATTCGTATTTTCAAAGGTCGTTGACCTGCAGGTTCGAAAACCT
GTACTTCCAGGGCCATCACCATCACCATCACTGACTCGAGACCTAGAAAAACATGGAGCAATCACAAGTA
GCAATACAGCAGCTACCAATGCTGATTGTGCCTGGCTAGAAGCACAAGAGGAGGAGGAGGTGGGTTTTCC
AGTCACACCTCAGGTACCTTTAAGACCAATGACTTACAAGGCAGCTGTAGATCTTAGCCACTTTTTAAAA
GAAAAGGGGGGACTGGAAGGGCTAATTCACTCCCAACGAAGACAAGATATCCTTGATCTGTGGATCTACC
ACACACAAGGCTACTTCCCTGATTGGCAGAACTACACACCAGGGCCAGGGATCAGATATCCACTGACCTT
TGGATGGTGCTACAAGCTAGTACCAGTTGAGCAAGAGAAGGTAGAAGAAGCCAATGAAGGAGAGAACACC
CGCTTGTTACACCCTGTGAGCCTGCATGGGATGGATGACCCGGAGAGAGAAGTATTAGAGTGGAGGTTTG
ACAGCCGCCTAGCATTTCATCACATGGCCCGAGAGCTGCATCCGGACTGTACTGGGTCTCTCTGGTTAGA
CCAGATCTGAGCCTGGGAGCTCTCTGGCTAACTAGGGAACCCACTGCTTAAGCCTCAATAAAGCTTGCCT
TGAGTGCTTCAAGTAGTGTGTGCCCGTCTGTTGTGTGACTCTGGTAACTAGAGATCCCTCAGACCCTTTT
AGTCAGTGTGGAAAATCTCTAGCAGGGCCCGTTTAAACCCGCTGATCAGCCTCGACTGTGCCTTCTAGTT
GCCAGCCATCTGTTGTTTGCCCCTCCCCCGTGCCTTCCTTGACCCTGGAAGGTGCCACTCCCACTGTCCT
TTCCTAATAAAATGAGGAAATTGCATCGCATTGTCTGAGTAGGTGTCATTCTATTCTGGGGGGTGGGGTG
GGGCAGGACAGCAAGGGGGAGGATTGGGAAGACAATAGCAGGCATGCTGGGGATGCGGTGGGCTCTATGG
CTTCTGAGGCGGAAAGAACCAGCTGGGGCTCTAGGGGGTATCCCC
[124 nt withheld, positions 5786-5909]
C
[91 nt withheld, positions 5911-6001]
A
[49 nt withheld, positions 6003-6051]
CCTTTGACGTTGGAGTCCACGTTCTTT
[37 nt withheld, positions 6079-6115]
ACCCTATCTCGGTCTATTCTTTTGATTTATAAGGGATTTTGCCGATTTCGGCCTATTGGTTAAAAAATGA
GCTGATTTAACAAAAATTTAACGCGAATTAATTCTGTGGAATGTGTGTCAGTTAGGGTGTGGAAAGTCCC
CAGGCTCCCCAGCAGGCAGAAGTATGCAAAGCATGCATCTCAATTAGTCAGCAACCAGGTGTGGAAAGTC
CCCAGGCTCCCCAGCAGGCAGAAGTATGCAAAGCATGCATCTCAATTAGTCAGCAACCATAGTCCCGCCC
CTAACTCCGCCCATCCCGCCCCTAACTCCGCCCAGTTCCGCCCATTCTCCGCCCCATGGCTGACTAATTT
TTTTTATTTATGCAGAGGCCGAGGCCGCCTCTGCCTCTGAGCTATTCCAGAAGTAGTGAGGAGGCTTTTT
TGGAGGCCTAGGCTTTTGCAAAAAGCTCCCGGGAGCTTGTATATCCATTTTCGGATCTGATCAGCACGTG
TTGACAATTAATCATCGGCATAGTATATCGGCATAGTATAATACGACAAGGTGAGGAACTAAACCATGGC
CAAGTTGACCAGTGCCGTTCCGGTGCTCACCGCGCGCGACGTCGCCGGAGCGGTCGAGTTCTGGACCGAC
CGGCTCGGGTTCTCCCGGGACTTCGTGGAGGACGACTTCGCCGGTGTGGTCCGGGACGACGTGACCCTGT
TCATCAGCGCGGTCCAGGACCAGGTGGTGCCGGACAACACCCTGGCCTGGGTGTGGGTGCGCGGCCTGGA
CGAGCTGTACGCCGAGTGGTCGGAGGTCGTGTCCACGAACTTCCGGGACGCCTCCGGGCCGGCCATGACC
GAGATCGGCGAGCAGCCGTGGGGGCGGGAGTTCGCCCTGCGCGACCCGGCCGGCAACTGCGTGCACTTCG
TGGCCGAGGAGCAGGACTGACACGTGCTACGAGATTTCGATTCCACCGCCGCCTTCTATGAAAGGTTGGG
CTTCGGAATCGTTTTCCGGGACGCCGGCTGGATGATCCTCCAGCGCGGGGATCTCATGCTGGAGTTCTTC
GCCCACCCCAACTTGTTTATTGCAGCTTATAATGGTTACAAATAAAGCAATAGCATCACAAATTTCACAA
ATAAAGCATTTTTTTCACTGCATTCTAGTTGTGGTTTGTCCAAACTCATCAATGTATCTTATCATGTCTG
TATACCGTCGACCTCTAGCTAGAGCTTGGCGTAATCATGGTCATAGCTGTTTCCTGTGTGAAATTGTTAT
CCGCTCACAATTCCACACAACATACGAGCCGGAAGCATAAAGTGTAAAGCCTGGGGTGCCTAATGAGTGA
GCTAACTCACATTAATTGCGTTGCGCTCACTGCCCGCTTTCCAGTCGGGAAACCTGTCGTGCCAGCTGCA
TTAATGAATCGGCCAACGCGCGGGGAGAGGCGGTTTGCGTATTGGGCGCTCTTCCGCTTCCTCGCTCACT
GACTCGCTGCGCTCGGTCGTTCGGCTGCGGCGAGCGGTATCAGCTCACTCAAAGGCGGTAATACGGTTAT
CCACAGAATCAGGGGATAACGCAGGAAAGAACATGTGAGCAAAAGGCCAGCAAAAGGCCAGGAACCGTAA
AAAGGCCGCGTTGCTGGCGTTTTTCCATAGGCTCCGCCCCCCTGACGAGCATCACAAAAATCGACGCTCA
AGTCAGAGGTGGCGAAACCCGACAGGACTATAAAGATACCAGGCGTTTCCCCCTGGAAGCTCCCTCGTGC
GCTCTCCTGTTCCGACCCTGCCGCTTACCGGATACCTGTCCGCCTTTCTCCCTTCGGGAAGCGTGGCGCT
TTCTCATAGCTCACGCTGTAGGTATCTCAGTTCGGTGTAGGTCGTTCGCTCCAAGCTGGGCTGTGTGCAC
GAACCCCCCGTTCAGCCCGACCGCTGCGCCTTATCCGGTAACTATCGTCTTGAGTCCAACCCGGTAAGAC
ACGACTTATCGCCACTGGCAGCAGCCACTGGTAACAGGATTAGCAGAGCGAGGTATGTAGGCGGTGCTAC
AGAGTTCTTGAAGTGGTGGCCTAACTACGGCTACACTAGAAGAACAGTATTTGGTATCTGCGCTCTGCTG
AAGCCAGTTACCTTCGGAAAAAGAGTTGGTAGCTCTTGATCCGGCAAACAAACCACCGCTGGTAGCGGTG
GTTTTTTTGTTTGCAAGCAGCAGATTACGCGCAGAAAAAAAGGATCTCAAGAAGATCCTTTGATCTTTTC
TACGGGGTCTGACGCTCAGTGGAACGAAAACTCACGTTAAGGGATTTTGGTCATGAGATTATCAAAAAGG
ATCTTCACCTAGATCCTTTTAAATTAAAAATGAAGTTTTAAATCAATCTAAAGTATATATGAGTAAACTT
GGTCTGACAGTTACCAATGCTTAATCAGTGAGGCACCTATCTCAGCGATCTGTCTATTTCGTTCATCCAT
AGTTGCCTGACTCCCCGTCGTGTAGATAACTACGATACGGGAGGGCTTACCATCTGGCCCCAGTGCTGCA
ATGATACCGCGAGACCCACGCTCACCGGCTCCAGATTTATCAGCAATAAACCAGCCAGCCGGAAGGGCCG
AGCGCAGAAGTGGTCCTGCAACTTTATCCGCCTCCATCCAGTCTATTAATTGTTGCCGGGAAGCTAGAGT
AAGTAGTTCGCCAGTTAATAGTTTGCGCAACGTTGTTGCCATTGCTACAGGCATCGTGGTGTCACGCTCG
TCGTTTGGTATGGCTTCATTCAGCTCCGGTTCCCAACGATCAAGGCGAGTTACATGATCCCCCATGTTGT
GCAAAAAAGCGGTTAGCTCCTTCGGTCCTCCGATCGTTGTCAGAAGTAAGTTGGCCGCAGTGTTATCACT
CATGGTTATGGCAGCACTGCATAATTCTCTTACTGTCATGCCATCCGTAAGATGCTTTTCTGTGACTGGT
GAGTACTCAACCAAGTCATTCTGAGAATAGTGTATGCGGCGACCGAGTTGCTCTTGCCCGGCGTCAATAC
GGGATAATACCGCGCCACATAGCAGAACTTTAAAAGTGCTCATCATTGGAAAACGTTCTTCGGGGCGAAA
ACTCTCAAGGATCTTACCGCTGTTGAGATCCAGTTCGATGTAACCCACTCGTGCACCCAACTGATCTTCA
GCATCTTTTACTTTCACCAGCGTTTCTGGGTGAGCAAAAACAGGAAGGCAAAATGCCGCAAAAAAGGGAA
TAAGGGCGACACGGAAATGTTGAATACTCATACTCTTCCTTTTTCAATATTATTGAAGCATTTATCAGGG
TTATTGTCTCATGAGCGGATACATATTTGAATGTATTTAGAAAAATAAACAAATAGGGGTTCCGCGCACA
TTTCCCCGAAAAGTGCCACCTGACGTC
